Addgene plasmid #134722: pGL2-Basic-Myogenin core promoter
Purpose: Myogenin core promoter in a luciferase reporter plasmid
Depositing lab: Michael Chin. Publication: Regulation of myogenic terminal differentiation by the hairy-related transcription factor CHF2. Sun J, Kamei CN, Layne MD, Jain MK, Liao JK, Lee ME, Chin MT. J Biol Chem. 2001 May 25;276(21):18591-6. doi: 10.1074/jbc.M101163200. Epub 2001 Feb 22. PubMed 11279181.
Backbone
  Vector backbone: pGL2-Basic
  Backbone manufacturer: Promega
  Backbone size w/o insert (bp): 5597
  Total vector size (bp): 5781
  Vector type: Mammalian Expression, Luciferase
Growth in bacteria
  Bacterial resistance: Ampicillin, 100 μg/mL
  Growth temperature: 37°C
  Growth strain: DH5alpha
  Copy number: Unknown
Gene/Insert
  Gene/Insert name: Myogenin Promoter
  Species: H. sapiens (human), M. musculus (mouse)
  Insert size (bp): 184
  Promoter: Myogenin
  Cloning method: Restriction Enzyme; 5′ cloning site XhoI (unknown if destroyed); 3′ cloning site HindIII (unknown if destroyed)
  Sequencing primers: 5′ CTCGAGCCTGCAGGGTGGGGTGGGGG; 3′ AAGCTTCCCCCAAGCTCCCGCAGCCC
Resource information
  A portion of this plasmid was derived from a plasmid made by: Eric Olsen's lab and obtained through the permission of Jon Epstein. Edmondson, D. G., Cheng, T. C., Cserjesi, P., Chakraborty, T., and Olson, E. N. (1992) Mol. Cell. Biol. 12, 3665–3677
Terms and licenses: Academic/Nonprofit Terms; Industry Terms: Not Available to Industry
How to cite: pGL2-Basic-Myogenin core promoter was a gift from Michael Chin (Addgene plasmid # 134722 ; http://n2t.net/addgene:134722 ; RRID:Addgene_134722)
