[The description below was written by a language model from this plasmid's Addgene catalogue record and pLannotate feature annotations shown in this document.]
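Description:
pGL2-Basic-Myogenin core promoter is a firefly luciferase reporter plasmid built on the promoterless pGL2-Basic backbone, in which a 184 bp myogenin core promoter fragment was inserted between the XhoI and HindIII sites of the polylinker, directly upstream of the Photinus pyralis luciferase coding sequence. The catalogue lists both human and mouse as the species for the insert, so the record does not resolve the origin unambiguously; it notes that part of the plasmid derives from an earlier myogenin promoter construct made in another laboratory. The promoter itself is not called as a feature by the automated annotation, but it would sit in the unannotated region preceding the luciferase open reading frame. The sequenced record is about 5.8 kb, consistent with the stated total size.

Downstream of luciferase lie the SV40 small t intron and an SV40 late poly(A) signal, which provide splicing and 3′ end processing for the reporter transcript. The short hits to small t antigen, large T antigen, the SV40 NLS, CmR, TcR and lacZα are fragments of backbone sequence rather than functional genes. A second SV40 poly(A) signal sits upstream of the cloning region, where it reduces read-through transcription from the backbone that would otherwise raise background luciferase signal. Propagation in E. coli relies on a high-copy ColE1/pUC-type origin and ampicillin selection through β-lactamase, and an f1 origin allows single-stranded DNA production.

Because luciferase output depends entirely on the inserted fragment, the plasmid is used in transient transfection of mammalian cells to measure myogenin promoter activity. The associated work concerns the regulation of myogenic terminal differentiation by a hairy-related transcription factor.
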