Features (pLannotate 1.2.2; 14 found; start..end, strand, type, name):
    260..1909    +  CDS            LUCI_PHOPY: Experimental evidence at protein level: Swiss-Prot protein existence level 1. Produces green light with a wavelength of 562 nm. From Photinus pyralis (Common eastern firefly) (Lampyris pyralis).
   1957..1987    +  CDS            CmR (fragment): chloramphenicol acetyltransferase confers resistance to chloramphenicol
   2077..2151    +  CDS            small t antigen (fragment): SV40 (simian virus 40) small t antigen
   2153..2218    +  intron         small t intron: SV40 (simian virus 40) small t antigen intron
   2348..2368    +  CDS            SV40 NLS: nuclear localization signal of SV40 (simian virus 40) large T antigen
   2687..2770    +  CDS            large T antigen (fragment): large T antigen from SV40 (simian virus 40)
   2793..2927    +  polyA_signal   SV40 poly(A) signal: SV40 polyadenylation signal
   2928..3060    +  CDS            TcR (fragment): tetracycline efflux protein; tet; confers resistance to tetracycline
   3240..3828    -  rep_origin     ori: high-copy-number ColE1/pMB1/pBR322/pUC origin of replication
   3999..4859    -  CDS            AmpR: β-lactamase; bla; confers resistance to ampicillin, carbenicillin, and related antibiotics
   4860..4964    -  promoter       AmpR promoter: bla
   4991..5419    +  rep_origin     f1 ori (sequence partly withheld): f1 bacteriophage origin of replication; arrow indicates direction of (+) strand synthesis
   5451..5518    -  CDS            lacZα (fragment): LacZα fragment of β-galactosidase; lacZ fragment
   5636..5757    +  polyA_signal   SV40 poly(A) signal: SV40 polyadenylation signal
>Addgene plasmid #134722 | pGL2-Basic-Myogenin core promoter | addgene full sequence | sequence record 265066 | Addgene NGS Result
TACCGAGCTCTTACGCGTGCTAGCTCGAGCCTGCAGGGTGGGGTGGGGGCAAAAGGAGAGGGAAGGGGAA
TCACATGTAATCCACTGGAAACGTCTTGATGTGCAGCAACAGCTTAGAGGGGGGCTCAGGTTTCTGTGGC
GTTGGCTATATTTATCTCTGGGTTCATGCCAGCAGGGAGGGTTTAAATGGCACCCAGCAGTTGGCGTGAG
GGGCTGCGGGAGCTTGGGGGAAGCTTGGCATTCCGGTACTGTTGGTAAAATGGAAGACGCCAAAAACATA
AAGAAAGGCCCGGCGCCATTCTATCCTCTAGAGGATGGAACCGCTGGAGAGCAACTGCATAAGGCTATGA
AGAGATACGCCCTGGTTCCTGGAACAATTGCTTTTACAGATGCACATATCGAGGTGAACATCACGTACGC
GGAATACTTCGAAATGTCCGTTCGGTTGGCAGAAGCTATGAAACGATATGGGCTGAATACAAATCACAGA
ATCGTCGTATGCAGTGAAAACTCTCTTCAATTCTTTATGCCGGTGTTGGGCGCGTTATTTATCGGAGTTG
CAGTTGCGCCCGCGAACGACATTTATAATGAACGTGAATTGCTCAACAGTATGAACATTTCGCAGCCTAC
CGTAGTGTTTGTTTCCAAAAAGGGGTTGCAAAAAATTTTGAACGTGCAAAAAAAATTACCAATAATCCAG
AAAATTATTATCATGGATTCTAAAACGGATTACCAGGGATTTCAGTCGATGTACACGTTCGTCACATCTC
ATCTACCTCCCGGTTTTAATGAATACGATTTTGTACCAGAGTCCTTTGATCGTGACAAAACAATTGCACT
GATAATGAATTCCTCTGGATCTACTGGGTTACCTAAGGGTGTGGCCCTTCCGCATAGAACTGCCTGCGTC
AGATTCTCGCATGCCAGAGATCCTATTTTTGGCAATCAAATCATTCCGGATACTGCGATTTTAAGTGTTG
TTCCATTCCATCACGGTTTTGGAATGTTTACTACACTCGGATATTTGATATGTGGATTTCGAGTCGTCTT
AATGTATAGATTTGAAGAAGAGCTGTTTTTACGATCCCTTCAGGATTACAAAATTCAAAGTGCGTTGCTA
GTACCAACCCTATTTTCATTCTTCGCCAAAAGCACTCTGATTGACAAATACGATTTATCTAATTTACACG
AAATTGCTTCTGGGGGCGCACCTCTTTCGAAAGAAGTCGGGGAAGCGGTTGCAAAACGCTTCCATCTTCC
AGGGATACGACAAGGATATGGGCTCACTGAGACTACATCAGCTATTCTGATTACACCCGAGGGGGATGAT
AAACCGGGCGCGGTCGGTAAAGTTGTTCCATTTTTTGAAGCGAAGGTTGTGGATCTGGATACCGGGAAAA
CGCTGGGCGTTAATCAGAGAGGCGAATTATGTGTCAGAGGACCTATGATTATGTCCGGTTATGTAAACAA
TCCGGAAGCGACCAACGCCTTGATTGACAAGGATGGATGGCTACATTCTGGAGACATAGCTTACTGGGAC
GAAGACGAACACTTCTTCATAGTTGACCGCTTGAAGTCTTTAATTAAATACAAAGGATATCAGGTGGCCC
CCGCTGAATTGGAATCGATATTGTTACAACACCCCAACATCTTCGACGCGGGCGTGGCAGGTCTTCCCGA
CGATGACGCCGGTGAACTTCCCGCCGCCGTTGTTGTTTTGGAGCACGGAAAGACGATGACGGAAAAAGAG
ATCGTGGATTACGTCGCCAGTCAAGTAACAACCGCGAAAAAGTTGCGCGGAGGAGTTGTGTTTGTGGACG
AAGTACCGAAAGGTCTTACCGGAAAACTCGACGCAAGAAAAATCAGAGAGATCCTCATAAAGGCCAAGAA
GGGCGGAAAGTCCAAATTGTAAAATGTAACTGTATTCAGCGATGACGAAATTCTTAGCTATTGTAATACT
GCGATGAGTGGCAGGGCGGGGCGTAATTTTTTTAAGGCAGTTATTGGTGCCCTTAAACGCCTGGTTGCTA
CGCCTGAATAAGTGATAATAAGCGGATGAATGGCAGAAATTCGCCGGATCTTTGTGAAGGAACCTTACTT
CTGTGGTGTGACATAATTGGACAAACTACCTACAGAGATTTAAAGCTCTAAGGTAAATATAAAATTTTTA
AGTGTATAATGTGTTAAACTACTGATTCTAATTGTTTGTGTATTTTAGATTCCAACCTATGGAACTGATG
AATGGGAGCAGTGGTGGAATGCCTTTAATGAGGAAAACCTGTTTTGCTCAGAAGAAATGCCATCTAGTGA
TGATGAGGCTACTGCTGACTCTCAACATTCTACTCCTCCAAAAAAGAAGAGAAAGGTAGAAGACCCCAAG
GACTTTCCTTCAGAATTGCTAAGTTTTTTGAGTCATGCTGTGTTTAGTAATAGAACTCTTGCTTGCTTTG
CTATTTACACCACAAAGGAAAAAGCTGCACTGCTATACAAGAAAATTATGGAAAAATATTCTGTAACCTT
TATAAGTAGGCATAACAGTTATAATCATAACATACTGTTTTTTCTTACTCCACACAGGCATAGAGTGTCT
GCTATTAATAACTATGCTCAAAAATTGTGTACCTTTAGCTTTTTAATTTGTAAAGGGGTTAATAAGGAAT
ATTTGATGTATAGTGCCTTGACTAGAGATCATAATCAGCCATACCACATTTGTAGAGGTTTTACTTGCTT
TAAAAAACCTCCCACACCTCCCCCTGAACCTGAAACATAAAATGAATGCAATTGTTGTTGTTAACTTGTT
TATTGCAGCTTATAATGGTTACAAATAAAGCAATAGCATCACAAATTTCACAAATAAAGCATTTTTTTCA
CTGCATTCTAGTTGTGGTTTGTCCAAACTCATCAATGTATCTTATCATGTCTGGATCCGTCGACCGATGC
CCTTGAGAGCCTTCAACCCAGTCAGCTCCTTCCGGTGGGCGCGGGGCATGACTATCGTCGCCGCACTTAT
GACTGTCTTCTTTATCATGCAACTCGTAGGACAGGTGCCGGCAGCGCTCTTCCGCTTCCTCGCTCACTGA
CTCGCTGCGCTCGGTCGTTCGGCTGCGGCGAGCGGTATCAGCTCACTCAAAGGCGGTAATACGGTTATCC
ACAGAATCAGGGGATAACGCAGGAAAGAACATGTGAGCAAAAGGCCAGCAAAAGGCCAGGAACCGTAAAA
AGGCCGCGTTGCTGGCGTTTTTCCATAGGCTCCGCCCCCCTGACGAGCATCACAAAAATCGACGCTCAAG
TCAGAGGTGGCGAAACCCGACAGGACTATAAAGATACCAGGCGTTTCCCCCTGGAAGCTCCCTCGTGCGC
TCTCCTGTTCCGACCCTGCCGCTTACCGGATACCTGTCCGCCTTTCTCCCTTCGGGAAGCGTGGCGCTTT
CTCATAGCTCACGCTGTAGGTATCTCAGTTCGGTGTAGGTCGTTCGCTCCAAGCTGGGCTGTGTGCACGA
ACCCCCCGTTCAGCCCGACCGCTGCGCCTTATCCGGTAACTATCGTCTTGAGTCCAACCCGGTAAGACAC
GACTTATCGCCACTGGCAGCAGCCACTGGTAACAGGATTAGCAGAGCGAGGTATGTAGGCGGTGCTACAG
AGTTCTTGAAGTGGTGGCCTAACTACGGCTACACTAGAAGAACAGTATTTGGTATCTGCGCTCTGCTGAA
GCCAGTTACCTTCGGAAAAAGAGTTGGTAGCTCTTGATCCGGCAAACAAACCACCGCTGGTAGCGGTGGT
TTTTTTGTTTGCAAGCAGCAGATTACGCGCAGAAAAAAAGGATCTCAAGAAGATCCTTTGATCTTTTCTA
CGGGGTCTGACGCTCAGTGGAACGAAAACTCACGTTAAGGGATTTTGGTCATGAGATTATCAAAAAGGAT
CTTCACCTAGATCCTTTTAAATTAAAAATGAAGTTTTAAATCAATCTAAAGTATATATGAGTAAACTTGG
TCTGACAGTTACCAATGCTTAATCAGTGAGGCACCTATCTCAGCGATCTGTCTATTTCGTTCATCCATAG
TTGCCTGACTCCCCGTCGTGTAGATAACTACGATACGGGAGGGCTTACCATCTGGCCCCAGTGCTGCAAT
GATACCGCGAGACCCACGCTCACCGGCTCCAGATTTATCAGCAATAAACCAGCCAGCCGGAAGGGCCGAG
CGCAGAAGTGGTCCTGCAACTTTATCCGCCTCCATCCAGTCTATTAATTGTTGCCGGGAAGCTAGAGTAA
GTAGTTCGCCAGTTAATAGTTTGCGCAACGTTGTTGCCATTGCTACAGGCATCGTGGTGTCACGCTCGTC
GTTTGGTATGGCTTCATTCAGCTCCGGTTCCCAACGATCAAGGCGAGTTACATGATCCCCCATGTTGTGC
AAAAAAGCGGTTAGCTCCTTCGGTCCTCCGATCGTTGTCAGAAGTAAGTTGGCCGCAGTGTTATCACTCA
TGGTTATGGCAGCACTGCATAATTCTCTTACTGTCATGCCATCCGTAAGATGCTTTTCTGTGACTGGTGA
GTACTCAACCAAGTCATTCTGAGAATAGTGTATGCGGCGACCGAGTTGCTCTTGCCCGGCGTCAATACGG
GATAATACCGCGCCACATAGCAGAACTTTAAAAGTGCTCATCATTGGAAAACGTTCTTCGGGGCGAAAAC
TCTCAAGGATCTTACCGCTGTTGAGATCCAGTTCGATGTAACCCACTCGTGCACCCAACTGATCTTCAGC
ATCTTTTACTTTCACCAGCGTTTCTGGGTGAGCAAAAACAGGAAGGCAAAATGCCGCAAAAAAGGGAATA
AGGGCGACACGGAAATGTTGAATACTCATACTCTTCCTTTTTCAATATTATTGAAGCATTTATCAGGGTT
ATTGTCTCATGAGCGGATACATATTTGAATGTATTTAGAAAAATAAACAAATAGGGGTTCCGCGCACATT
TCCCCGAAAAGTGCCACCTG
[124 nt withheld, positions 4991-5114]
C
[91 nt withheld, positions 5116-5206]
A
[49 nt withheld, positions 5208-5256]
CCTTTGACGTTGGAGTCCACGTTCTTT
[37 nt withheld, positions 5284-5320]
ACCCTATCTCGGTCTATTCTTTTGATTTATAAGGGATTTTGCCGATTTCGGCCTATTGGTTAAAAAATGA
GCTGATTTAACAAAAATTTAACGCGAATTTTAACAAAATATTAACGCTTACAATTTGCCATTCGCCATTC
AGGCTGCGCAACTGTTGGGAAGGGCGATCGGTGCGGGCCTCTTCGCTATTACGCCAGCCCAAGCTACCAT
GATAAGTAAGTAATATTAAGGTACGTGGAGGTTTTACTTGCTTTAAAAAACCTCCCACACCTCCCCCTGA
ACCTGAAACATAAAATGAATGCAATTGTTGTTGTTAACTTGTTTATTGCAGCTTATAATGGTTACAAATA
AAGCAATAGCATCACAAATTTCACAAATAAAGCATTTTTTTCACTGCATTCTAGTTGTGGTTTGTCCAAA
CTCATCAATGTATCTTATGGTACTGTAACTGAGCTAACATAACCCGGGAGG
